>Addgene plasmid #144239 | TFORF2794 | depositor partial sequence | sequence record 284833 | Barcode
ACTGTTACCGGGTCCGGGAGCTGT
